>Addgene plasmid #187966 | HP1-ECFP-SNAP | addgene full sequence | sequence record 373204 | Addgene NGS Result
GACGGATCGGGAGATCTCCCGATCCCCTATGGTGCACTCTCAGTACAATCTGCTCTGATGCCGCATAGTT
AAGCCAGTATCTGCTCCCTGCTTGTGTGTTGGAGGTCGCTGAGTAGTGCGCGAGCAAAATTTAAGCTACA
ACAAGGCAAGGCTTGACCGACAATTGCATGAAGAATCTGCTTAGGGTTAGGCGTTTTGCGCTGCTTCGCG
ATGTACGGGCCAGATATACGCGTTGACATTGATTATTGACTAGTTATTAATAGTAATCAATTACGGGGTC
ATTAGTTCATAGCCCATATATGGAGTTCCGCGTTACATAACTTACGGTAAATGGCCCGCCTGGCTGACCG
CCCAACGACCCCCGCCCATTGACGTCAATAATGACGTATGTTCCCATAGTAACGCCAATAGGGACTTTCC
ATTGACGTCAATGGGTGGAGTATTTACGGTAAACTGCCCACTTGGCAGTACATCAAGTGTATCATATGCC
AAGTACGCCCCCTATTGACGTCAATGACGGTAAATGGCCCGCCTGGCATTATGCCCAGTACATGACCTTA
TGGGACTTTCCTACTTGGCAGTACATCTACGTATTAGTCATCGCTATTACCATGGTGATGCGGTTTTGGC
AGTACATCAATGGGCGTGGATAGCGGTTTGACTCACGGGGATTTCCAAGTCTCCACCCCATTGACGTCAA
TGGGAGTTTGTTTTGGCACCAAAATCAACGGGACTTTCCAAAATGTCGTAACAACTCCGCCCCATTGACG
CAAATGGGCGGTAGGCGTGTACGGTGGGAGGTCTATATAAGCAGAGCTCTCTGGCTAACTAGAGAACCCA
CTGCTTACTGGCTTATCGAAATTAATACGACTCACTATAGGGAGACCCAAGCTTGGTACCGAGCTCGGAT
CGTCGCTAGCACCATGGGAAAGAAAACCAAGCGGACAGCTGACAGTTCTTCTTCAGAGGATGAGGAGGAG
TATGTCGTGGAGAAGGTGCTAGACAGGCGCGTGGTTAAGGGACAAGTGGAATATCTACTGAAGTGGAAAG
GCTTTTCTGAGGAGCACAATACTTGGGAACCTGAGAAAAACTTGGATTGCCCTGAGCTAATTTCTGAATT
TATGAAAAAGTATAAGAAGATGAAGGAGGGTGAAAATAATAAACCCAGGGAGAAGTCAGAAAGTAACAAG
AGGAAATCCAATTTCTCAAACAGTGCCGATGACATCAAATCTAAAAAAAAGAGAGAGCAGAGCAATGATA
TCGCTCGGGGCTTTGAGAGAGGACTGGAACCAGAAAAGATCATTGGGGCAACAGATTCCTGTGGTGATTT
AATGTTCCTAATGAAATGGAAAGACACAGATGAAGCTGACCTGGTTCTTGCAAAAGAAGCTAATGTGAAA
TGTCCACAAATTGTGATAGCATTTTATGAAGAGAGACTGACATGGCATGCATATCCTGAGGATGCGGAAA
ACAAAGAGAAAGAAACAGCAAAGAGCGGTACCGAGCTCGCCACCATGGTGAGCAAGGGCGAGGAGCTGTT
CACCGGGGTGGTGCCCATCCTGGTCGAGCTGGACGGCGACGTAAACGGCCACAAGTTCAGCGTGTCCGGC
GAGGGCGAGGGCGATGCCACCTACGGCAAGCTGACCCTGAAGTTCATCTGCACCACCGGCAAGCTGCCCG
TGCCCTGGCCCACCCTCGTGACCACCCTGACCTGGGGCGTGCAGTGCTTCAGCCGCTACCCCGACCACAT
GAAGCAGCACGACTTCTTCAAGTCCGCCATGCCCGAAGGCTACGTCCAGGAGCGCACCATCTTCTTCAAG
GACGACGGCAACTACAAGACCCGCGCCGAGGTGAAGTTCGAGGGCGACACCCTGGTGAACCGCATCGAGC
TGAAGGGCATCGACTTCAAGGAGGACGGCAACATCCTGGGGCACAAGCTGGAGTACAACTACATCAGCCA
CAACGTCTATATCACCGCCGACAAGCAGAAGAACGGCATCAAGGCCAACTTCAAGATCCGCCACAACATC
GAGGACGGCAGCGTGCAGCTCGCCGACCACTACCAGCAGAACACCCCCATCGGCGACGGCCCCGTGCTGC
TGCCCGACAACCACTACCTGAGCACCCAGTCCAAGCTGAGCAAAGACCCCAACGAGAAGCGCGATCACAT
GGTCCTGCTGGAGTTCGTGACCGCCGCCGGGATCACTCTCGGCATGGACGAGCTGTACAAGTCCGGACTC
AGATCTCGAGCTCAAGCTTCGAATTCTGCAGGTACCGGTGAATTCACCATGGACAAAGACTGCGAAATGA
AGCGCACCACCCTGGATAGCCCTCTGGGCAAGCTGGAACTGTCTGGGTGCGAACAGGGCCTGCACCGTAT
CATCTTCCTGGGCAAAGGAACATCTGCCGCCGACGCCGTGGAAGTGCCTGCCCCAGCCGCCGTGCTGGGC
GGACCAGAGCCACTGATGCAGGCCACCGCCTGGCTCAACGCCTACTTTCACCAGCCTGAGGCCATCGAGG
AGTTCCCTGTGCCAGCCCTGCACCACCCAGTGTTCCAGCAGGAGAGCTTTACCCGCCAGGTGCTGTGGAA
ACTGCTGAAAGTGGTGAAGTTCGGAGAGGTCATCAGCTACAGCCACCTGGCCGCCCTGGCCGGCAATCCC
GCCGCCACCGCCGCCGTGAAAACCGCCCTGAGCGGAAATCCCGTGCCCATTCTGATCCCCTGCCACCGGG
TGGTGCAGGGCGACCTGGACGTGGGGGGCTACGAGGGCGGGCTCGCCGTGAAAGAGTGGCTGCTGGCCCA
CGAGGGCCACAGACTGGGCAAGCCTGGGCTGGGTCCTGCAGGCGGATCCGCGTTTAAACTCGAGGTTAAT
TAATGAGCGGCCGCATAGATAACTGATCCAGTGTGCTGGAATTAATTCGCTGTCTGCGAGGGCCAGCTGT
TGGGGTGAGTACTCCCTCTCAAAAGCGGGCATGACTTCTGCGCTAAGATTGTCAGTTTCCAAAAACGAGG
AGGATTTGATATTCACCTGGCCCGCGGTGATGCCTTTGAGGGTGGCCGCGTCCATCTGGTCAGAAAAGAC
AATCTTTTTGTTGTCAAGCTTGAGGTGTGGCAGGCTTGAGATCTGGCCATACACTTGAGTGACAATGACA
TCCACTTTGCCTTTCTCTCCACAGGTGTCCACTCCCAGGTCCAACTGCAGGTCGAGCATGCATCTAGGGC
GGCCAATTCCGCCCCTCTCCCCCCCCCCCCTCTCCCTCCCCCCCCCCTAACGTTACTGGCCGAAGCCGCT
TGGAATAAGGCCGGTGTGCGTTTGTCTATATGTTATTTTCCACCATATTGCCGTCTTTTGGCAATGTGAG
GGCCCGGAAACCTGGCCCTGTCTTCTTGACGAGCATTCCTAGGGGTCTTTCCCCTCTCGCCAAAGGAATG
CAAGGTCTGTTGAATGTCGTGAAGGAAGCAGTTCCTCTGGAAGCTTCTTGAAGACAAACAACGTCTGTAG
CGACCCTTTGCAGGCAGCGGAACCCCCCACCTGGCGACAGGTGCCTCTGCGGCCAAAAGCCACGTGTATA
AGATACACCTGCAAAGGCGGCACAACCCCAGTGCCACGTTGTGAGTTGGATAGTTGTGGAAAGAGTCAAA
TGGCTCTCCTCAAGCGTATTCAACAAGGGGCTGAAGGATGCCCAGAAGGTACCCCATTGTATGGGATCTG
ATCTGGGGCCTCGGTGCACATGCTTTACATGTGTTTAGTCGAGGTTAAAAAAACGTCTAGGCCCCCCGAA
CCACGGGGACGTGGTTTTCCTTTGAAAAACACGATGATAAGCTTGCCACAACCCGGGATAATTCCTGCAG
CCAATATGGGATCGGCCATTGAACAAGATGGATTGCACGCAGGTTCTCCGGCCGCTTGGGTGGAGAGGCT
ATTCGGCTATGACTGGGCACAACAGACAATCGGCTGCTCTGATGCCGCCGTGTTCCGGCTGTCAGCGCAG
GGGCGCCCGGTTCTTTTTGTCAAGACCGACCTGTCCGGTGCCCTGAATGAACTGCAGGACGAGGCAGCGC
GGCTATCGTGGCTGGCCACGACGGGCGTTCCTTGCGCAGCTGTGCTCGACGTTGTCACTGAAGCGGGAAG
GGACTGGCTGCTATTGGGCGAAGTGCCGGGGCAGGATCTCCTGTCATCTCACCTTGCTCCTGCCGAGAAA
GTATCCATCATGGCTGATGCAATGCGGCGGCTGCATACGCTTGATCCGGCTACCTGCCCATTCGACCACC
AAGCGAAACATCGCATCGAGCGAGCACGTACTCGGATGGAAGCCGGTCTTGTCGATCAGGATGATCTGGA
CGAAGAGCATCAGGGGCTCGCGCCAGCCGAACTGTTCGCCAGGCTCAAGGCGCGCATGCCCGACGGCGAT
GATCTCGTCGTGACCCATGGCGATGCCTGCTTGCCGAATATCATGGTGGAAAATGGCCGCTTTTCTGGAT
TCATCGACTGTGGCCGGCTGGGTGTGGCGGACCGCTATCAGGACATAGCGTTGGCTACCCGTGATATTGC
TGAAGAGCTTGGCGGCGAATGGGCTGACCGCTTCCTCGTGCTTTACGGTATCGCCGCTCCCGATTCGCAG
CGCATCGCCTTCTATCGCCTTCTTGACGAGTTCTTCTGAGGGGATCAATTCTCTAGATAACTGATCATAA
TCAGCCATACCACATTTGTAGAGGTTTTACTTGCTTTAAAAAACCTCCCACACCTCCCCCTGAACCTGAA
ACATAAAATGAATGCAATTGTTGTTGTTAACTTGTTTATTGCAGCTTATAATGGTTACAAATAAAGCAAT
AGCATCACAAATTTCACAAATAAAGCATTTTTTTCACTGCATTCTAGTTGTGGTTTGTCCAAACTCATCA
ATGTATCTTAACGCGTCGAGTGCATTCTAGTTGTGGTTTGTCCAAACTCATCAATGTATCTTATCATGTC
TGTATACCGTCGACCTCTAGCTAGAGCTTGGCGTAATCATGGTCATAGCTGTTTCCTGTGTGAAATTGTT
ATCCGCTCACAATTCCACACAACATACGAGCCGGAAGCATAAAGTGTAAAGCCTGGGGTGCCTAATGAGT
GAGCTAACTCACATTAATTGCGTTGCGCTCACTGCCCGCTTTCCAGTCGGGAAACCTGTCGTGCCAGCTG
CATTAATGAATCGGCCAACGCGCGGGGAGAGGCGGTTTGCGTATTGGGCGCTCTTCCGCTTCCTCGCTCA
CTGACTCGCTGCGCTCGGTCGTTCGGCTGCGGCGAGCGGTATCAGCTCACTCAAAGGCGGTAATACGGTT
ATCCACAGAATCAGGGGATAACGCAGGAAAGAACATGTGAGCAAAAGGCCAGCAAAAGGCCAGGAACCGT
AAAAAGGCCGCGTTGCTGGCGTTTTTCCATAGGCTCCGCCCCCCTGACGAGCATCACAAAAATCGACGCT
CAAGTCAGAGGTGGCGAAACCCGACAGGACTATAAAGATACCAGGCGTTTCCCCCTGGAAGCTCCCTCGT
GCGCTCTCCTGTTCCGACCCTGCCGCTTACCGGATACCTGTCCGCCTTTCTCCCTTCGGGAAGCGTGGCG
CTTTCTCATAGCTCACGCTGTAGGTATCTCAGTTCGGTGTAGGTCGTTCGCTCCAAGCTGGGCTGTGTGC
ACGAACCCCCCGTTCAGCCCGACCGCTGCGCCTTATCCGGTAACTATCGTCTTGAGTCCAACCCGGTAAG
ACACGACTTATCGCCACTGGCAGCAGCCACTGGTAACAGGATTAGCAGAGCGAGGTATGTAGGCGGTGCT
ACAGAGTTCTTGAAGTGGTGGCCTAACTACGGCTACACTAGAAGAACAGTATTTGGTATCTGCGCTCTGC
TGAAGCCAGTTACCTTCGGAAAAAGAGTTGGTAGCTCTTGATCCGGCAAACAAACCACCGCTGGTAGCGG
TGGTTTTTTTGTTTGCAAGCAGCAGATTACGCGCAGAAAAAAAGGATCTCAAGAAGATCCTTTGATCTTT
TCTACGGGGTCTGACGCTCAGTGGAACGAAAACTCACGTTAAGGGATTTTGGTCATGAGATTATCAAAAA
GGATCTTCACCTAGATCCTTTTAAATTAAAAATGAAGTTTTAAATCAATCTAAAGTATATATGAGTAAAC
TTGGTCTGACAGTTACCAATGCTTAATCAGTGAGGCACCTATCTCAGCGATCTGTCTATTTCGTTCATCC
ATAGTTGCCTGACTCCCCGTCGTGTAGATAACTACGATACGGGAGGGCTTACCATCTGGCCCCAGTGCTG
CAATGATACCGCGAGACCCACGCTCACCGGCTCCAGATTTATCAGCAATAAACCAGCCAGCCGGAAGGGC
CGAGCGCAGAAGTGGTCCTGCAACTTTATCCGCCTCCATCCAGTCTATTAATTGTTGCCGGGAAGCTAGA
GTAAGTAGTTCGCCAGTTAATAGTTTGCGCAACGTTGTTGCCATTGCTACAGGCATCGTGGTGTCACGCT
CGTCGTTTGGTATGGCTTCATTCAGCTCCGGTTCCCAACGATCAAGGCGAGTTACATGATCCCCCATGTT
GTGCAAAAAAGCGGTTAGCTCCTTCGGTCCTCCGATCGTTGTCAGAAGTAAGTTGGCCGCAGTGTTATCA
CTCATGGTTATGGCAGCACTGCATAATTCTCTTACTGTCATGCCATCCGTAAGATGCTTTTCTGTGACTG
GTGAGTACTCAACCAAGTCATTCTGAGAATAGTGTATGCGGCGACCGAGTTGCTCTTGCCCGGCGTCAAT
ACGGGATAATACCGCGCCACATAGCAGAACTTTAAAAGTGCTCATCATTGGAAAACGTTCTTCGGGGCGA
AAACTCTCAAGGATCTTACCGCTGTTGAGATCCAGTTCGATGTAACCCACTCGTGCACCCAACTGATCTT
CAGCATCTTTTACTTTCACCAGCGTTTCTGGGTGAGCAAAAACAGGAAGGCAAAATGCCGCAAAAAAGGG
AATAAGGGCGACACGGAAATGTTGAATACTCATACTCTTCCTTTTTCAATATTATTGAAGCATTTATCAG
GGTTATTGTCTCATGAGCGGATACATATTTGAATGTATTTAGAAAAATAAACAAATAGGGGTTCCGCGCA
CATTTCCCCGAAAAGTGCCACCTGACGTC
Features (pLannotate 1.2.2; 22 found; start..end, strand, type, name):
     28..80      -  misc_feature   bom (fragment): basis of mobility region from pBR322
    235..614     +  enhancer       CMV enhancer: human cytomegalovirus immediate early enhancer
    615..818     +  promoter       CMV promoter: human cytomegalovirus (CMV) immediate early promoter
    814..847     +  LTR            5' LTR (truncated) (fragment): truncated 5' long terminal repeat (LTR) from HIV-1
    863..881     +  promoter       T7 promoter: promoter for bacteriophage T7 RNA polymerase
    924..1496    +  CDS            CBX5: CBX5_HUMAN - Also known as HP1A. Experimental evidence at protein level: Swiss-Prot protein existence level 1. Component of heterochromatin that recognizes and binds histone H3 tails methylated at 'Lys-9' (H3K9me), leading to epigenetic repression. In contrast, it is excluded from chromatin when 'Tyr-41' of histone H3 is phosphorylated (H3Y41ph). Can interact with lamin-B receptor (LBR). This interaction can contribute to the association of the heterochromatin with the inner nuclear membrane. Involved in the formation of functional kinetochore through interaction with MIS12 complex proteins. F
   1515..2231    +  CDS            mECFP: mECFP is a basic (constitutively fluorescent) cyan fluorescent protein published in 2006, derived from Aequorea victoria.
   2232..2271    +  misc_feature   MCS (fragment): multiple cloning site
   2289..2834    +  CDS            SNAP-tag®: human O6-alkylguanine-DNA-alkyltransferase variant that forms covalent bonds with benzylguanine derivatives fast-reacting variant, optimized for mammalian expression
   2945..3174    +  intron         chimeric intron: chimera between introns from adenovirus and immunoglobulin heavy chain genes
   3358..3820    +  misc_feature   IRES: internal ribosome entry site (IRES) of the encephalomyocarditis virus (EMCV)
   3856..4659    +  CDS            NeoR/KanR: aminoglycoside phosphotransferase from Tn5; aph(3')-II (or nptII); confers resistance to neomycin, kanamycin, and G418 (Geneticin®)
   4682..4766    +  CDS            large T antigen (fragment): large T antigen from SV40 (simian virus 40)
   4789..4910    +  polyA_signal   SV40 poly(A) signal: SV40 polyadenylation signal
   4921..4972    +  polyA_signal   SV40 poly(A) signal (fragment): SV40 polyadenylation signal
   5036..5052    -  protein_bind   lac operator: The lac repressor binds to the lac operator to inhibit transcription in E. coli. This inhibition can be relieved by adding lactose or isopropyl-β-D-thiogalactopyranoside (IPTG). lac repressor encoded by lacI
   5060..5090    -  promoter       lac promoter: promoter for the E. coli lac operon
   5105..5126    -  protein_bind   CAP binding site: CAP binding activates transcription in the presence of cAMP. E. coli catabolite activator protein
   5139..5231    -  CDS            lacI (fragment): lac repressor; lacI; The lac repressor binds to the lac operator to inhibit transcription in E. coli. This inhibition can be relieved by adding lactose or isopropyl-β-D-thiogalactopyranoside (IPTG).
   5414..6002    -  rep_origin     ori: high-copy-number ColE1/pMB1/pBR322/pUC origin of replication
   6173..7033    -  CDS            AmpR: β-lactamase; bla; confers resistance to ampicillin, carbenicillin, and related antibiotics
   7034..7138    -  promoter       AmpR promoter: bla
