[The description below was written by a language model from this plasmid's Addgene catalogue record and pLannotate feature annotations shown in this document.]
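Description:
HP1-ECFP-SNAP is a 7,169 bp mammalian expression plasmid built on the pECFP-SNAP backbone. It produces human heterochromatin protein 1 alpha (HP1, gene CBX5) fused at its C terminus to a cyan fluorescent protein and then a SNAP-tag. In bacteria it replicates from a high-copy ColE1/pUC-type origin and is selected with ampicillin through the β-lactamase gene and its own promoter. Remnants of lac regulatory elements and a pBR322 bom fragment are also annotated in the backbone.

Expression is driven by the human cytomegalovirus immediate-early enhancer and promoter. A T7 promoter lies just upstream of the coding region and could in principle support in vitro transcription. The CBX5 open reading frame is followed by the ECFP coding sequence (annotated by the feature caller as mECFP), a short multiple-cloning-site remnant acting as a linker region, and the SNAP-tag. The SNAP-tag is an engineered O6-alkylguanine-DNA-alkyltransferase that reacts covalently with benzylguanine derivatives. Downstream of the fusion sit a chimeric intron, an EMCV IRES and the NeoR/KanR gene, and the unit ends in SV40 polyadenylation signals. This layout suggests a bicistronic transcript in which G418 resistance is translated from the same CMV-driven message as the fusion protein, linking drug selection to expression of the tagged HP1.

HP1 binds H3K9-methylated histone tails and can associate with the lamin B receptor at the inner nuclear membrane. The fusion therefore provides a fluorescently visible, heterochromatin-associated anchor carrying a chemically addressable SNAP handle. The associated publication concerns recruiting a splicing factor to the nuclear lamina to inactivate it. The record does not spell out the exact role of this particular construct in those experiments.
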