Addgene plasmid #187966: HP1-ECFP-SNAP
Purpose: expresses HP1 with C-terminal tags ECFP and SNAP
Depositing lab: Markus Wahl. Depositing organization: Freie Universitaet Berlin. Publication: Recruitment of a splicing factor to the nuclear lamina for its inactivation. Vester K, Preussner M, Holton N, Feng S, Schultz C, Heyd F, Wahl MC. Commun Biol. 2022 Jul 22;5(1):736. doi: 10.1038/s42003-022-03689-y. PubMed 35869234.
Backbone
  Vector backbone: pECFP-SNAP
  Backbone manufacturer: Labor Prof. Carsten Schultz, EMBL Heidelberg
  Backbone size w/o insert (bp): 6601
  Total vector size (bp): 7169
  Vector type: Mammalian Expression
  Selectable markers: Neomycin (select with G418)
Growth in bacteria
  Bacterial resistance: Ampicillin, 100 μg/mL
  Growth temperature: 37°C
  Growth strain: Pir1
  Copy number: High Copy
Gene/Insert
  Gene/Insert name: HP1 (alt name: CBX5, HP1A, HEL25)
  Species: H. sapiens (human)
  Insert size (bp): 568
  GenBank ID: NM_012117.3 NM_012117.3
  Entrez Gene: CBX5 (a.k.a. HEL25, HP1, HP1A, HP1alpha)
  Promoter: CMV
  Tag / fusion protein: ECFP-SNAP (C terminal on insert)
  Cloning method: Ligation Independent Cloning
  Sequencing primers: 5′ CMV-for (Microsynth); 3′ EGFP-N-rev (Microsynth)
Resource information
  A portion of this plasmid was derived from a plasmid made by: ordered from Addgene No17652
Terms and licenses: Academic/Nonprofit Terms; Industry Terms: Not Available to Industry
How to cite: HP1-ECFP-SNAP was a gift from Markus Wahl (Addgene plasmid # 187966 ; http://n2t.net/addgene:187966 ; RRID:Addgene_187966)
